>Addgene plasmid #77896 | TNNI3K gRNA (BRDN0001487146) | addgene full sequence | sequence record 188608 | Addgene Assembled Sequence
CCCGGGTGCAAAGATGGATAAAGTTTTAAACAGAGAGGAATCTTTGCAGCTAATGGACCTTCTAGGTCTT
GAAAGGAGTGGGAATTGGCTCCGGTGCCCGTCAGTGGGCAGAGCGCACATCGCCCACAGTCCCCGAGAAG
TTGGGGGGAGGGGTCGGCAATTGATCCGGTGCCTAGAGAAGGTGGCGCGGGGTAAACTGGGAAAGTGATG
TCGTGTACTGGCTCCGCCTTTTTCCCGAGGGTGGGGGAGAACCGTATATAAGTGCAGTAGTCGCCGTGAA
CGTTCTTTTTCGCAACGGGTTTGCCGCCAGAACACAGGTAAGTGCCGTGTGTGGTTCCCGCGGGCCTGGC
CTCTTTACGGGTTATGGCCCTTGCGTGCCTTGAATTACTTCCACCTGGCTGCAGTACGTGATTCTTGATC
CCGAGCTTCGGGTTGGAAGTGGGTGGGAGAGTTCGAGGCCTTGCGCTTAAGGAGCCCCTTCGCCTCGTGC
TTGAGTTGAGGCCTGGCCTGGGCGCTGGGGCCGCCGCGTGCGAATCTGGTGGCACCTTCGCGCCTGTCTC
GCTGCTTTCGATAAGTCTCTAGCCATTTAAAATTTTTGATGACCTGCTGCGACGCTTTTTTTCTGGCAAG
ATAGTCTTGTAAATGCGGGCCAAGATCTGCACACTGGTATTTCGGTTTTTGGGGCCGCGGGCGGCGACGG
GGCCCGTGCGTCCCAGCGCACATGTTCGGCGAGGCGGGGCCTGCGAGCGCGGCCACCGAGAATCGGACGG
GGGTAGTCTCAAGCTGGCCGGCCTGCTCTGGTGCCTGGCCTCGCGCCGCCGTGTATCGCCCCGCCCTGGG
CGGCAAGGCTGGCCCGGTCGGCACCAGTTGCGTGAGCGGAAAGATGGCCGCTTCCCGGCCCTGCTGCAGG
GAGCTCAAAATGGAGGACGCGGCGCTCGGGAGAGCGGGCGGGTGAGTCACCCACACAAAGGAAAAGGGCC
TTTCCGTCCTCAGCCGTCGCTTCATGTGACTCCACGGAGTACCGGGCGCCGTCCAGGCACCTCGATTAGT
TCTCGAGCTTTTGGAGTACGTCGTCTTTAGGTTGGGGGGAGGGGTTTTATGCGATGGAGTTTCCCCACAC
TGAGTGGGTGGAGACTGAAGTTAGGCCAGCTTGGCACTTGATGTAATTCTCCTTGGAATTTGCCCTTTTT
GAGTTTGGATCTTGGTTCATTCTCAAGCCTCAGACAGTGGTTCAAAGTTTTTTTCTTCCATTTCAGGTGT
CGTGACGTACGGCCACCATGACCGAGTACAAGCCCACGGTGCGCCTCGCCACCCGCGACGACGTCCCCAG
GGCCGTACGCACCCTCGCCGCCGCGTTCGCCGACTACCCCGCCACGCGCCACACCGTCGATCCGGACCGC
CACATCGAGCGGGTCACCGAGCTGCAAGAACTCTTCCTCACGCGCGTCGGGCTCGACATCGGCAAGGTGT
GGGTCGCGGACGACGGCGCCGCCGTGGCGGTCTGGACCACGCCGGAGAGCGTCGAAGCGGGGGCGGTGTT
CGCCGAGATCGGCCCGCGCATGGCCGAGTTGAGCGGTTCCCGGCTGGCCGCGCAGCAACAGATGGAAGGC
CTCCTGGCGCCGCACCGGCCCAAGGAGCCCGCGTGGTTCCTGGCCACCGTCGGAGTCTCGCCCGACCACC
AGGGCAAGGGTCTGGGCAGCGCCGTCGTGCTCCCCGGAGTGGAGGCGGCCGAGCGCGCCGGGGTGCCCGC
CTTCCTGGAGACCTCCGCGCCCCGCAACCTCCCCTTCTACGAGCGGCTCGGCTTCACCGTCACCGCCGAC
GTCGAGGTGCCCGAAGGACCGCGCACCTGGTGCATGACCCGCAAGCCCGGTGCCTGAACGCGTTAAGTCG
ACAATCAACCTCTGGATTACAAAATTTGTGAAAGATTGACTGGTATTCTTAACTATGTTGCTCCTTTTAC
GCTATGTGGATACGCTGCTTTAATGCCTTTGTATCATGCTATTGCTTCCCGTATGGCTTTCATTTTCTCC
TCCTTGTATAAATCCTGGTTGCTGTCTCTTTATGAGGAGTTGTGGCCCGTTGTCAGGCAACGTGGCGTGG
TGTGCACTGTGTTTGCTGACGCAACCCCCACTGGTTGGGGCATTGCCACCACCTGTCAGCTCCTTTCCGG
GACTTTCGCTTTCCCCCTCCCTATTGCCACGGCGGAACTCATCGCCGCCTGCCTTGCCCGCTGCTGGACA
GGGGCTCGGCTGTTGGGCACTGACAATTCCGTGGTGTTGTCGGGGAAATCATCGTCCTTTCCTTGGCTGC
TCGCCTGTGTTGCCACCTGGATTCTGCGCGGGACGTCCTTCTGCTACGTCCCTTCGGCCCTCAATCCAGC
GGACCTTCCTTCCCGCGGCCTGCTGCCGGCTCTGCGGCCTCTTCCGCGTCTTCGCCTTCGCCCTCAGACG
AGTCGGATCTCCCTTTGGGCCGCCTCCCCGCGTCGACTTTAAGACCAATGACTTACAAGGCAGCTGTAGA
TCTTAGCCACTTTTTAAAAGAAAAGGGGGGACTGGAAGGGCTAATTCACTCCCAACGAAGACAAGATCTG
CTTTTTGCTTGTACTGGGTCTCTCTGGTTAGACCAGATCTGAGCCTGGGAGCTCTCTGGCTAACTAGGGA
ACCCACTGCTTAAGCCTCAATAAAGCTTGCCTTGAGTGCTTCAAGTAGTGTGTGCCCGTCTGTTGTGTGA
CTCTGGTAACTAGAGATCCCTCAGACCCTTTTAGTCAGTGTGGAAAATCTCTAGCAGTACGTATAGTAGT
TCATGTCATCTTATTATTCAGTATTTATAACTTGCAAAGAAATGAATATCAGAGAGTGAGAGGAACTTGT
TTATTGCAGCTTATAATGGTTACAAATAAAGCAATAGCATCACAAATTTCACAAATAAAGCATTTTTTTC
ACTGCATTCTAGTTGTGGTTTGTCCAAACTCATCAATGTATCTTATCATGTCTGGCTCTAGCTATCCCGC
CCCTAACTCCGCCCATCCCGCCCCTAACTCCGCCCAGTTCCGCCCATTCTCCGCCCCATGGCTGACTAAT
TTTTTTTATTTATGCAGAGGCCGAGGCCGCCTCGGCCTCTGAGCTATTCCAGAAGTAGTGAGGAGGCTTT
TTTGGAGGCCTAGGGACGTACCCAATTCGCCCTATAGTGAGTCGTATTACGCGCGCTCACTGGCCGTCGT
TTTACAACGTCGTGACTGGGAAAACCCTGGCGTTACCCAACTTAATCGCCTTGCAGCACATCCCCCTTTC
GCCAGCTGGCGTAATAGCGAAGAGGCCCGCACCGATCGCCCTTCCCAACAGTTGCGCAGCCTGAATGGCG
AATGGG
[124 nt withheld, positions 3367-3490]
C
[91 nt withheld, positions 3492-3582]
A
[49 nt withheld, positions 3584-3632]
CCTTTGACGTTGGAGTCCACGTTCTTT
[37 nt withheld, positions 3660-3696]
ACCCTATCTCGGTCTATTCTTTTGATTTATAAGGGATTTTGCCGATTTCGGCCTATTGGTTAAAAAATGA
GCTGATTTAACAAAAATTTAACGCGAATTTTAACAAAATATTAACGCTTACAATTTAGGTGGCACTTTTC
GGGGAAATGTGCGCGGAACCCCTATTTGTTTATTTTTCTAAATACATTCAAATATGTATCCGCTCATGAG
ACAATAACCCTGATAAATGCTTCAATAATATTGAAAAAGGAAGAGTATGAGTATTCAACATTTCCGTGTC
GCCCTTATTCCCTTTTTTGCGGCATTTTGCCTTCCTGTTTTTGCTCACCCAGAAACGCTGGTGAAAGTAA
AAGATGCTGAAGATCAGTTGGGTGCACGAGTGGGTTACATCGAACTGGATCTCAACAGCGGTAAGATCCT
TGAGAGTTTTCGCCCCGAAGAACGTTTTCCAATGATGAGCACTTTTAAAGTTCTGCTATGTGGCGCGGTA
TTATCCCGTATTGACGCCGGGCAAGAGCAACTCGGTCGCCGCATACACTATTCTCAGAATGACTTGGTTG
AGTACTCACCAGTCACAGAAAAGCATCTTACGGATGGCATGACAGTAAGAGAATTATGCAGTGCTGCCAT
AACCATGAGTGATAACACTGCGGCCAACTTACTTCTGACAACGATCGGAGGACCGAAGGAGCTAACCGCT
TTTTTGCACAACATGGGGGATCATGTAACTCGCCTTGATCGTTGGGAACCGGAGCTGAATGAAGCCATAC
CAAACGACGAGCGTGACACCACGATGCCTGTAGCAATGGCAACAACGTTGCGCAAACTATTAACTGGCGA
ACTACTTACTCTAGCTTCCCGGCAACAATTAATAGACTGGATGGAGGCGGATAAAGTTGCAGGACCACTT
CTGCGCTCGGCCCTTCCGGCTGGCTGGTTTATTGCTGATAAATCTGGAGCCGGTGAGCGTGGGTCTCGCG
GTATCATTGCAGCACTGGGGCCAGATGGTAAGCCCTCCCGTATCGTAGTTATCTACACGACGGGGAGTCA
GGCAACTATGGATGAACGAAATAGACAGATCGCTGAGATAGGTGCCTCACTGATTAAGCATTGGTAACTG
TCAGACCAAGTTTACTCATATATACTTTAGATTGATTTAAAACTTCATTTTTAATTTAAAAGGATCTAGG
TGAAGATCCTTTTTGATAATCTCATGACCAAAATCCCTTAACGTGAGTTTTCGTTCCACTGAGCGTCAGA
CCCCGTAGAAAAGATCAAAGGATCTTCTTGAGATCCTTTTTTTCTGCGCGTAATCTGCTGCTTGCAAACA
AAAAAACCACCGCTACCAGCGGTGGTTTGTTTGCCGGATCAAGAGCTACCAACTCTTTTTCCGAAGGTAA
CTGGCTTCAGCAGAGCGCAGATACCAAATACTGTTCTTCTAGTGTAGCCGTAGTTAGGCCACCACTTCAA
GAACTCTGTAGCACCGCCTACATACCTCGCTCTGCTAATCCTGTTACCAGTGGCTGCTGCCAGTGGCGAT
AAGTCGTGTCTTACCGGGTTGGACTCAAGACGATAGTTACCGGATAAGGCGCAGCGGTCGGGCTGAACGG
GGGGTTCGTGCACACAGCCCAGCTTGGAGCGAACGACCTACACCGAACTGAGATACCTACAGCGTGAGCT
ATGAGAAAGCGCCACGCTTCCCGAAGGGAGAAAGGCGGACAGGTATCCGGTAAGCGGCAGGGTCGGAACA
GGAGAGCGCACGAGGGAGCTTCCAGGGGGAAACGCCTGGTATCTTTATAGTCCTGTCGGGTTTCGCCACC
TCTGACTTGAGCGTCGATTTTTGTGATGCTCGTCAGGGGGGCGGAGCCTATGGAAAAACGCCAGCAACGC
GGCCTTTTTACGGTTCCTGGCCTTTTGCTGGCCTTTTGCTCACATGTTCTTTCCTGCGTTATCCCCTGAT
TCTGTGGATAACCGTATTACCGCCTTTGAGTGAGCTGATACCGCTCGCCGCAGCCGAACGACCGAGCGCA
GCGAGTCAGTGAGCGAGGAAGCGGAAGAGCGCCCAATACGCAAACCGCCTCTCCCCGCGCGTTGGCCGAT
TCATTAATGCAGCTGGCACGACAGGTTTCCCGACTGGAAAGCGGGCAGTGAGCGCAACGCAATTAATGTG
AGTTAGCTCACTCATTAGGCACCCCAGGCTTTACACTTTATGCTTCCGGCTCGTATGTTGTGTGGAATTG
TGAGCGGATAACAATTTCACACAGGAAACAGCTATGACCATGATTACGCCAAGCGCGCAATTAACCCTCA
CTAAAGGGAACAAAAGCTGGAGCTGCAAGCTTAATGTAGTCTTATGCAATACTCTTGTAGTCTTGCAACA
TGGTAACGATGAGTTAGCAACATGCCTTACAAGGAGAGAAAAAGCACCGTGCATGCCGATTGGTGGAAGT
AAGGTGGTACGATCGTGCCTTATTAGGAAGGCAACAGACGGGTCTGACATGGATTGGACGAACCACTGAA
TTGCCGCATTGCAGAGATATTGTATTTAAGTGCCTAGCTCGATACATAAACGGGTCTCTCTGGTTAGACC
AGATCTGAGCCTGGGAGCTCTCTGGCTAACTAGGGAACCCACTGCTTAAGCCTCAATAAAGCTTGCCTTG
AGTGCTTCAAGTAGTGTGTGCCCGTCTGTTGTGTGACTCTGGTAACTAGAGATCCCTCAGACCCTTTTAG
TCAGTGTGGAAAATCTCTAGCAGTGGCGCCCGAACAGGGACTTGAAAGCGAAAGGGAAACCAGAGGAGCT
CTCTCGACGCAGGACTCGGCTTGCTGAAGCGCGCACGGCAAGAGGCGAGGGGCGGCGACTGGTGAGTACG
CCAAAAATTTTGACTAGCGGAGGCTAGAAGGAGAGAGATGGGTGCGAGAGCGTCAGTATTAAGCGGGGGA
GAATTAGATCGCGATGGGAAAAAATTCGGTTAAGGCCAGGGGGAAAGAAAAAATATAAATTAAAACATAT
AGTATGGGCAAGCAGGGAGCTAGAACGATTCGCAGTTAATCCTGGCCTGTTAGAAACATCAGAAGGCTGT
AGACAAATACTGGGACAGCTACAACCATCCCTTCAGACAGGATCAGAAGAACTTAGATCATTATATAATA
CAGTAGCAACCCTCTATTGTGTGCATCAAAGGATAGAGATAAAAGACACCAAGGAAGCTTTAGACAAGAT
AGAGGAAGAGCAAAACAAAAGTAAGACCACCGCACAGCAAGCGGCCGCTGATCTTCAGACCTGGAGGAGG
AGATATGAGGGACAATTGGAGAAGTGAATTATATAAATATAAAGTAGTAAAAATTGAACCATTAGGAGTA
GCACCCACCAAGGCAAAGAGAAGAGTGGTGCAGAGAGAAAAAAGAGCAGTGGGAATAGGAGCTTTGTTCC
TTGGGTTCTTGGGAGCAGCAGGAAGCACTATGGGCGCAGCGTCAATGACGCTGACGGTACAGGCCAGACA
ATTATTGTCTGGTATAGTGCAGCAGCAGAACAATTTGCTGAGGGCTATTGAGGCGCAACAGCATCTGTTG
CAACTCACAGTCTGGGGCATCAAGCAGCTCCAGGCAAGAATCCTGGCTGTGGAAAGATACCTAAAGGATC
AACAGCTCCTGGGGATTTGGGGTTGCTCTGGAAAACTCATTTGCACCACTGCTGTGCCTTGGAATGCTAG
TTGGAGTAATAAATCTCTGGAACAGATTTGGAATCACACGACCTGGATGGAGTGGGACAGAGAAATTAAC
AATTACACAAGCTTAATACACTCCTTAATTGAAGAATCGCAAAACCAGCAAGAAAAGAATGAACAAGAAT
TATTGGAATTAGATAAATGGGCAAGTTTGTGGAATTGGTTTAACATAACAAATTGGCTGTGGTATATAAA
ATTATTCATAATGATAGTAGGAGGCTTGGTAGGTTTAAGAATAGTTTTTGCTGTACTTTCTATAGTGAAT
AGAGTTAGGCAGGGATATTCACCATTATCGTTTCAGACCCACCTCCCAACCCCGAGGGGACCCAGAGAGG
GCCTATTTCCCATGATTCCTTCATATTTGCATATACGATACAAGGCTGTTAGAGAGATAATTAGAATTAA
TTTGACTGTAAACACAAAGATATTAGTACAAAATACGTGACGTAGAAAGTAATAATTTCTTGGGTAGTTT
GCAGTTTTAAAATTATGTTTTAAAATGGACTATCATATGCTTACCGTAACTTGAAAGTATTTCGATTTCT
TGGCTTTATATATCTTGTGGAAAGGACGAAACACCGCCCACAAACTGAATTACGCAGTTTTAGAGCTAGA
AATAGCAAGTTAAAATAAGGCTAGTCCGTTATCAACTTGAAAAAGTGGCACCGAGTCGGTGCTTTTTTAA
GCTTGGCGTAACTAGATCTTGAGACAAATGGCAGTATTCATCCACAATTTTAAAAGAAAAGGGGGGATTG
GGGGGTACAGTGCAGGGGAAAGAATAGTAGACATAATAGCAACAGACATACAAACTAAAGAATTACAAAA
ACAAATTACAAAAATTCAAAATTTTCGGGTTTATTACAGGGACAGCAGAGATCCACTTTGGCGCCGGCTC
GAGGGGG
Features (pLannotate 1.2.2; 29 found; start..end, strand, type, name):
     14..80      +  CDS            small t antigen (fragment): SV40 (simian virus 40) small t antigen
    106..317     +  promoter       EF-1α core promoter: core promoter for human elongation factor EF-1α
    318..1256    +  intron         EF-1α intron A: intron upstream of the start codon of human EF-1α
   1278..1877    +  CDS            PuroR (fragment): puromycin N-acetyltransferase; pac from Streptomyces; confers resistance to puromycin
   1893..2481    +  misc_feature   WPRE: woodchuck hepatitis virus posttranscriptional regulatory element
   2532..2551    +  misc_feature   cPPT/CTS (fragment): central polypurine tract and central termination sequence of HIV-1
   2553..2786    +  LTR            3' LTR (ΔU3): self-inactivating 3' long terminal repeat (LTR) from HIV-1
   2864..2985    +  polyA_signal   SV40 poly(A) signal: SV40 polyadenylation signal
   3025..3160    +  rep_origin     SV40 ori: SV40 origin of replication
   3181..3199    -  promoter       T7 promoter: promoter for bacteriophage T7 RNA polymerase
   3207..3362    +  CDS            lacZα (fragment): LacZα fragment of β-galactosidase; lacZ fragment
   3367..3795    +  rep_origin     f1 ori (sequence partly withheld): f1 bacteriophage origin of replication; arrow indicates direction of (+) strand synthesis
   3848..3952    +  promoter       AmpR promoter: bla
   3953..4813    +  CDS            AmpR: β-lactamase; bla; confers resistance to ampicillin, carbenicillin, and related antibiotics
   4984..5572    +  rep_origin     ori: high-copy-number ColE1/pMB1/pBR322/pUC origin of replication
   5755..5847    +  CDS            lacI (fragment): lac repressor; lacI; The lac repressor binds to the lac operator to inhibit transcription in E. coli. This inhibition can be relieved by adding lactose or isopropyl-β-D-thiogalactopyranoside (IPTG).
   5860..5881    +  protein_bind   CAP binding site: CAP binding activates transcription in the presence of cAMP. E. coli catabolite activator protein
   5896..5926    +  promoter       lac promoter: promoter for the E. coli lac operon
   5934..5950    +  protein_bind   lac operator: The lac repressor binds to the lac operator to inhibit transcription in E. coli. This inhibition can be relieved by adding lactose or isopropyl-β-D-thiogalactopyranoside (IPTG). lac repressor encoded by lacI
   5995..6013    +  promoter       T3 promoter: promoter for bacteriophage T3 RNA polymerase
   6041..6267    +  promoter       RSV promoter: Rous sarcoma virus enhancer/promoter
   6268..6448    +  LTR            5' LTR (truncated): truncated 5' long terminal repeat (LTR) from HIV-1
   6495..6620    +  misc_feature   HIV-1 Ψ: packaging signal of human immunodeficiency virus type 1
   6604..6967    +  CDS            HIV-1 gag (fragment): gag protein from human immunodeficiency virus 1; gag
   7113..7346    +  misc_feature   RRE: The Rev response element (RRE) of HIV-1 allows for Rev-dependent mRNA export from the nucleus to the cytoplasm.
   7723..7749    +  CDS            Rev (fragment): human immunodeficiency virus 1 (HIV-1) Rev protein; rev; enhances nuclear export of unspliced and incompletely spliced viral mRNAs
   7753..7993    +  promoter       U6 promoter: RNA polymerase III promoter for human U6 snRNA
   8023..8098    +  misc_RNA       gRNA scaffold: guide RNA scaffold for the Streptococcus pyogenes CRISPR/Cas9 system
   8154..8271    +  misc_feature   cPPT/CTS: central polypurine tract and central termination sequence of HIV-1
