[The description below was written by a language model from this plasmid's Addgene catalogue record and pLannotate feature annotations shown in this document.]
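Description:
TNNI3K gRNA (BRDN0001487146) is a third-generation lentiviral guide RNA plasmid built on the lentiGuide-Puro backbone and designed to direct CRISPR-Cas9 editing of human TNNI3K. The guide also covers the FPGT-TNNI3K readthrough locus, as it was designed against several reference transcripts. In bacteria it is maintained by a high-copy ColE1/pUC-type origin with ampicillin resistance (AmpR). The backbone also carries an f1 origin, an SV40 origin and poly(A) signal, and remnants of lac and T7/T3 cloning-vector sequences.

The lentiviral transfer cassette begins with an RSV promoter fused to a truncated HIV-1 5' LTR, which makes genomic RNA production Tat-independent. This is followed by the Ψ packaging signal with a partial gag region, the RRE for Rev-dependent nuclear export, and a cPPT/CTS element. It ends in a ΔU3 self-inactivating 3' LTR. Within this cassette are two expression units. A human U6 RNA polymerase III promoter drives the 20-nt TNNI3K-targeting spacer, which is joined to the Streptococcus pyogenes gRNA scaffold. Separately, an EF-1α core promoter with its intron A drives puromycin N-acetyltransferase for selection of transduced mammalian cells, and a downstream WPRE enhances transcript expression.

The plasmid does not encode Cas9, so it must be used with a separate Cas9 vector or in cells that already express Cas9. It is an individual clone from a human kinome gRNA collection whose guides were chosen using optimized design rules to maximize on-target activity and minimize off-target effects. It is typically packaged into lentivirus for stable delivery and knockout of TNNI3K in human cells.
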