Addgene plasmid #77896: TNNI3K gRNA (BRDN0001487146)
Purpose: 3rd generation lentiviral gRNA plasmid targeting human TNNI3K
Depositing lab: John Doench & David Root. Depositing organization: Broad Institute. Publication: Optimized sgRNA design to maximize activity and minimize off-target effects of CRISPR-Cas9. Doench JG, Fusi N, Sullender M, Hegde M, Vaimberg EW, Donovan KF, Smith I, Tothova Z, Wilen C, Orchard R, Virgin HW, Listgarten J, Root DE. Nat Biotechnol. 2016 Jan 18. doi: 10.1038/nbt.3437. PubMed 26780180.
Backbone
  Vector backbone: lentiGuide-Puro
  Backbone manufacturer: Zhang Lab (Addgene plasmid # 52963)
  Vector type: Mammalian Expression, Lentiviral, CRISPR
  Selectable markers: Puromycin
Growth in bacteria
  Bacterial resistance: Ampicillin, 100 μg/mL
  Growth temperature: 37°C
  Growth strain: DH5alpha
  Copy number: High Copy
Gene/Insert
  Gene/Insert name: FPGT-TNNI3K,TNNI3K (alt names: TNNI3K; NM_001112808.2)
  gRNA/shRNA sequence: CCCACAAACTGAATTACGCA
  Species: H. sapiens (human)
  Entrez Gene: TNNI3K (a.k.a. CARK, CCDD); FPGT-TNNI3K (a.k.a. CARK, TNNI3K)
  Promoter: hU6
  Cloning method: Unknown
  Sequencing primers: 5′ U6-F; 3′ pS2-R
Terms and licenses: Academic/Nonprofit Terms; Industry Terms: Not Available to Industry
Depositor comments: The gRNA was designed to target the following Genbank reference sequence(s): NM_001112808.2,NM_001199327.1,NM_015978.2. Note that this plasmid does NOT contain Cas9. It should be used in conjunction with lentiCas9-Blast (Addgene #52962) or otherwise with cell lines already expressing Cas9. Browse the full kinome gRNA library at http://www.addgene.org/pooled-library/broadgpp-human-kinome/ or visit http://www.broadinstitute.org/rnai/public/ for detailed protocols and information.
How to cite: TNNI3K gRNA (BRDN0001487146) was a gift from John Doench & David Root (Addgene plasmid # 77896 ; http://n2t.net/addgene:77896 ; RRID:Addgene_77896)
