>Addgene plasmid #77896 | TNNI3K gRNA (BRDN0001487146) | depositor partial sequence | sequence record 145356 | Target Sequence
CCCACAAACTGAATTACGCA
