>Addgene plasmid #77896 | TNNI3K gRNA (BRDN0001487146) | addgene partial sequence | sequence record 188607 | hU6-F
GAAAGTAATAATTTCTTGGGTAGTTTGCAGTTTTAAAATTATGTTTTAAAATGGACTATCATATGCTTAC
CGTAACTTGAAAGTATTTCGATTTCTTGGCTTTATATATCTTGTGGAAAGGACGAAACACCGCCCACAAA
CTGAATTACGCAGTTTTAGAGCTAGAAATAGCAAGTTAAAATAAGGCTAGTCCGTTATCAACTTGAAAAA
GTGGCACCGAGTCGGTGCTTTTTTAAGCTTGGCGTAACTAGATCTTGAGACAAATGGCAGTATTCATCCA
CAATTTTAAAAGAAAAGGGGGGATTGGGGGGTACAGTGCAGGGGAAAGAATAGTAGACATAATAGCAACA
GACATACAAACTAAAGAATTACAAAAACAAATTACAAAAATTCAAAATTTTCGGGTTTATTACAGGGACA
GCAGAGATCCACTTTGGCGCCGGCTCGAGGGGGCCCGGGTGCAAAGATGGATAAAGTTTTAAACAGAGAG
GAATCTTTGCAGCTAATGGACCTTCTAGGTCTTGAAAGGAGTGGGAATTGGCTCCGGTGCCCGTCAGTGG
GCAGAGCGCA
